Addgene plasmid #152066: pGBW-m4134381
Purpose: Mammalian expression plasmid for SARS-CoV-2 E (envelope)
Depositing lab: Ginkgo Bioworks & Benjie Chen. Depositing organization: Ginkgo Bioworks.
Backbone
  Vector backbone: pTwist_CMV_Hygro_6
  Backbone size w/o insert (bp): 6525
  Vector type: Mammalian Expression
  Selectable markers: Hygromycin
Growth in bacteria
  Bacterial resistance: Ampicillin, 100 μg/mL
  Growth temperature: 37°C
  Growth strain: DH5alpha
  Copy number: High Copy
Gene/Insert
  Gene/Insert name: SARS-CoV-2 E (envelope) (alt names: envelope protein; E protein)
  Species: Severe acute respiratory syndrome coronavirus 2
  Insert size (bp): 221
  Mutation: wt
  Entrez Gene: E (a.k.a. GU280_gp04)
  Promoter: CMV
  Tag / fusion protein: Cleavable TEV;TRX (C terminal on backbone)
  Cloning method: Unknown
Resource information
  A portion of this plasmid was derived from a plasmid made by: GinkgoBioworks
Depositor comments: NCBI reference sequence: YP_009724392.1
How to cite: pGBW-m4134381 was a gift from Ginkgo Bioworks & Benjie Chen (Addgene plasmid # 152066 ; http://n2t.net/addgene:152066 ; RRID:Addgene_152066)
