[The description below was written by a language model from this plasmid's Addgene catalogue record and pLannotate feature annotations shown in this document.]
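Description:
pGBW-m4134381 is a mammalian expression plasmid built on the pTwist_CMV_Hygro_6 backbone to produce the wild-type envelope (E) protein of SARS-CoV-2. It is propagated in E. coli through a high-copy ColE1/pUC-type origin and selected with ampicillin via a full-length β-lactamase gene. For selection in mammalian cells it carries a separate cassette in which the human ubiquitin C promoter drives hygromycin B phosphotransferase, followed by a synthetic polyadenylation signal. The full sequence record is about 7.2 kb.

The expression unit uses the human cytomegalovirus immediate-early enhancer and promoter, annotated here as the CMV enhancer plus promoter fragments, positioned just upstream of the short E open reading frame. E is a small viroporin that assembles into pentameric ion-conducting pores in host membranes and contributes to virus morphogenesis and assembly. According to the catalogue entry, the coding sequence is fused at its C terminus to a backbone-encoded, TEV-cleavable thioredoxin (TRX) tag. The feature table confirms E. coli trxA immediately downstream of E and additionally shows a 6xHis tag after it, while the TEV site itself is not annotated and presumably lies in the short linker between E and trxA. An SV40 polyadenylation signal is annotated downstream of the cassette, although on the reverse strand. Bacterial T7 and rrnG terminators and the 5' and 3' β-globin insulator elements flank the expression unit, an arrangement that helps shield it from read-through and from neighbouring regulatory influences.

The record supports its use for transient or hygromycin-selected expression of tagged E protein in mammalian cells. The thioredoxin and His tags would lend themselves to solubility enhancement, detection or affinity purification, with optional tag removal by TEV protease.
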