Features (pLannotate 1.2.2; 21 found; start..end, strand, type, name):
      5..229     +  CDS            E: VEMP_SARS2 - Experimental evidence at protein level: Swiss-Prot protein existence level 1. Plays a central role in virus morphogenesis and assembly. Acts as a viroporin and self-assembles in host membranes forming pentameric protein-lipid pores that allow ion transport. Also plays a role in the induction of apoptosis (By similarity). Regulates the localization of S protein at cis-Golgi, the place of virus budding (PubMed:33229438). May act by slowing down the cell secretory pathway (PubMed:33229438). May interfere with tight-junction stability by interacting with host MPP5. This would result i
    251..577     +  CDS            trxA: THIO_ECO57 - Experimental evidence at protein level: Swiss-Prot protein existence level 1. Participates in various redox reactions through the reversible oxidation of its active center dithiol to a disulfide and catalyzes dithiol-disulfide exchange reactions. From Escherichia coli O157:H7.
    599..616     +  CDS            6xHis: 6xHis affinity tag
    709..830     -  polyA_signal   SV40 poly(A) signal: SV40 polyadenylation signal
    853..922     -  CDS            large T antigen (fragment): large T antigen from SV40 (simian virus 40)
    945..991     +  terminator     T7 terminator: transcription terminator for bacteriophage T7 RNA polymerase
   1021..1157    +  terminator     rrnG terminator: transcription terminator from the E. coli ribosomal RNA rrnG operon (Albrechtsen et al., 1991)
   1202..1273    +  misc_feature   3' β-globin insulator: insulator downstream of the human β-globin locus (Farrell et al., 2002)
   1499..2087    -  rep_origin     ori: high-copy-number ColE1/pMB1/pBR322/pUC origin of replication
   2259..2323    -  CDS            bla(M) (fragment): β-lactamase lacking the signal sequence; bla(M); allows cytosolic expression of β-lactamase
   2587..3796    +  promoter       UbC promoter: human ubiquitin C promoter
   3806..4827    +  CDS            HygR (fragment): hygromycin B phosphotransferase confers resistance to hygromycin
   4855..4903    +  polyA_signal   poly(A) signal: synthetic polyadenylation signal
   5169..6029    +  CDS            AmpR: β-lactamase; bla; confers resistance to ampicillin, carbenicillin, and related antibiotics
   6042..6178    +  terminator     rrnG terminator: transcription terminator from the E. coli ribosomal RNA rrnG operon (Albrechtsen et al., 1991)
   6323..6394    +  misc_feature   5' β-globin insulator: insulator upstream of the human β-globin locus (Farrell et al., 2002)
   6399..6445    -  terminator     T7 terminator: transcription terminator for bacteriophage T7 RNA polymerase
   6463..6511    -  polyA_signal   poly(A) signal: synthetic polyadenylation signal
   6592..6895    +  enhancer       CMV enhancer: human cytomegalovirus immediate early enhancer
   6968..6985    -  promoter       CMV promoter (fragment): human cytomegalovirus (CMV) immediate early promoter
   7048..7099    +  promoter       CMVd2 promoter: truncated human cytomegalovirus (CMV) immediate early promoter that yields moderately reduced expression relative to the full-length promoter
>Addgene plasmid #152066 | pGBW-m4134381 | depositor full sequence | sequence record 295078 | Full Sequence
CACCATGTACAGCTTTGTATCTGAAGAGACAGGCACTCTCATCGTTAATTCAGTGTTGCTGTTCCTGGCA
TTTGTGGTCTTCCTTTTAGTGACCCTAGCGATACTGACGGCCCTCCGGCTGTGCGCTTATTGTTGTAACA
TTGTCAACGTTAGTCTCGTGAAGCCCTCGTTCTACGTTTATTCCCGCGTGAAAAATCTAAACAGCTCCCG
TGTGCCTGATCTTCTTGTCGAAAACCTTTACTTTCAGTCGATGAGTGACAAAATCATTCATCTAACCGAT
GACTCCTTTGATACAGACGTGTTGAAGGCCGATGGTGCGATACTGGTAGATTTCTGGGCTGAATGGTGTG
GCCCGTGCAAGATGATCGCACCCATTCTGGACGAGATCGCCGACGAGTATCAAGGAAAATTAACTGTCGC
TAAGCTTAATATAGATCAGAACCCAGGGACGGCACCTAAATACGGCATCAGGGGAATACCTACCCTCCTG
CTCTTTAAGAATGGGGAAGTTGCCGCGACAAAAGTGGGAGCCCTGTCTAAGGGCCAGCTAAAAGAGTTCT
TGGACGCTAACCTGGCAGGTTCAGGCTCGGGGCACATGCACCATCACCATCACCATAGCAGCGGGCTCGT
GCCACGCGGCTAAGGATCCGCAGGCCTCTGCTAGCTTGACTGACTGAGATACAGCGTACCTTCAGCTCAC
AGACATGATAAGATACATTGATGAGTTTGGACAAACCACAACTAGAATGCAGTGAAAAAAATGCTTTATT
TGTGAAATTTGTGATGCTATTGCTTTATTTGTAACCATTATAAGCTGCAATAAACAAGTTAACAACAACA
ATTGCATTCATTTTATGTTTCAGGTTCAGGGGGAGGTGTGGGAGGTTTTTTAAAGCAAGTAAAACCTCTA
CAAATGTGGTATTGGCCCATCTCTATCGGTATCGTAGCATAACCCCTTGGGGCCTCTAAACGGGTCTTGA
GGGGTTTTTTGTGCCCCTCGGGCCGGATTGCTATCTACCGGCATTGGCGCAGAAAAAAATGCCTGATGCG
ACGCTGCGCGTCTTATACTCCCACATATGCCAGATTCAGCAACGGATACGGCTTCCCCAACTTGCCCACT
TCCATACGTGTCCTCCTTACCAGAAATTTATCCTTAAGGTCGTCAGCTATCCTGCAGGCGATCTCTCGAT
TTCGATCAAGACATTCCTTTAATGGTCTTTTCTGGACACCACTAGGGGTCAGAAGTAGTTCATCAAACTT
TCTTCCCTCCCTAATCTCATTGGTTACCTTGGGCTATCGAAACTTAATTAACCAGTCAAGTCAGCTACTT
GGCGAGATCGACTTGTCTGGGTTTCGACTACGCTCAGAATTGCGTCAGTCAAGTTCGATCTGGTCCTTGC
TATTGCACCCGTTCTCCGATTACGAGTTTCATTTAAATCATGTGAGCAAAAGGCCAGCAAAAGGCCAGGA
ACCGTAAAAAGGCCGCGTTGCTGGCGTTTTTCCATAGGCTCCGCCCCCCTGACGAGCATCACAAAAATCG
ACGCTCAAGTCAGAGGTGGCGAAACCCGACAGGACTATAAAGATACCAGGCGTTTCCCCCTGGAAGCTCC
CTCGTGCGCTCTCCTGTTCCGACCCTGCCGCTTACCGGATACCTGTCCGCCTTTCTCCCTTCGGGAAGCG
TGGCGCTTTCTCATAGCTCACGCTGTAGGTATCTCAGTTCGGTGTAGGTCGTTCGCTCCAAGCTGGGCTG
TGTGCACGAACCCCCCGTTCAGCCCGACCGCTGCGCCTTATCCGGTAACTATCGTCTTGAGTCCAACCCG
GTAAGACACGACTTATCGCCACTGGCAGCAGCCACTGGTAACAGGATTAGCAGAGCGAGGTATGTAGGCG
GTGCTACAGAGTTCTTGAAGTGGTGGCCTAACTACGGCTACACTAGAAGAACAGTATTTGGTATCTGCGC
TCTGCTGAAGCCAGTTACCTTCGGAAAAAGAGTTGGTAGCTCTTGATCCGGCAAACAAACCACCGCTGGT
AGCGGTGGTTTTTTTGTTTGCAAGCAGCAGATTACGCGCAGAAAAAAAGGATCTCAAGAAGATCCTTTGA
TCTTTTCTACGGGGTCTGACGCTCAGTGGAACGAAAACTCACGTTAAGGGATTTTGGTCATGAGATTATC
AAAAAGGATCTTCACCTAGATCCTTTTAAATTAAAAATGAAGTTTTAAATCAATCTAAAGTATATATGAG
TAAACTTGGTCTGACAGTTACCAATGCTTAATCAGTGAGGCACCTATCTCAGCGATCTGTCTATTTCGTT
CATCCATAGTTGCATTTAAATTTCCGAACTCTCCAAGGCCCTCGTCGGAAAATCTTCAAACCTTTCGTCC
GATCCATCTTGCAGGCTACCTCTCGAACGAACTATCGCAAGTCTCTTGGCCGGCCTTGCGCCTTGGCTAT
TGCTTGGCAGCGCCTATCGCCAGGTATTACTCCAATCCCGAATATCCGAGATCGGGATCACCCGAGAGAA
GTTCAACCTACATCCTCAATCCCGATCTATCCGAGATCCGAGGAATATCGAAATCGGGGCGCGCCTGGCC
TCCGCGCCGGGTTTTGGCGCCTCCCGCGGGCGCCCCCCTCGTCACGGCGAGCGCTGCCACGTCAGACGAA
GGGCGCAGGAGCGTCCTGATCCTTCCGCCCGGACGCTCAGGACAGCGGCCCGCTGCTCATAAGACTCGGC
CTTAGAACCCCAGTATCAGCAGAAGGACATTTTAGGACGGGACTTGGGTGACTCTAGGGCACTGGTTTTC
TTTCCAGAGAGCGGAACAGGCGAGGAAAAGTAGTCCCTTCTCGGCGATTCTGCGGAGGGATCTCCGTGGG
GCGGTGAACGCCGATGATTATATAAGGACGCGCCGGGTGTGGCACAGCTAGTTCCGTCGCAGCCGGGATT
TGGGTCGCGGTTCTTGTTTGTGGATCGCTGTGATCGTCACTTGGTGAGTAGCGGGCTGCTGGGCTGGCCG
GGGCTTTCGTGGCCGCCGGGCCGCTCGGTGGGACGGAAGCGTGTGGAGAGACCGCCAAGGGCTGTAGTCT
GGGTCCGCGAGCAAGGTTGCCCTGAACTGGGGGTTGGGGGGAGCGCAGCAAAATGGCGGCTGTTCCCGAG
TCTTGAATGGAAGACGCTTGTGAGGCGGGCTGTGAGGTCGTTGAAACAAGGTGGGGGGCATGGTGGGCGG
CAAGAACCCAAGGTCTTGAGCCCTTCGCTAATGCGGGAAAGCTCTTATTCGGGTGAGATGGGCTGGGCAC
CATCTGGGGACCCTGACGTGAAGTTTGTCACTGACTGGAGAACTCGGTTTGTCGTCTGTTGCGGGGGCGG
CAGTTATGGCGGTGCCGTTGGGCAGTGCACCCGTACCTTTGGGAGCGCGCGCCCTCGTCGTGTCGTGACG
TCACCCGTTCTGTTGGCTTATAATGCAGGGTGGGGCCACCTGCCGGTAGGTGTGCGGTAGGCTTTTCTCC
GTCGCAGGACGCAGGGTTCGGGCCTAGGGTAGGCTCTCCTGAATCGACAGGCGCCGGACCTCTGGTGAGG
GGAGGGATAAGTGAGGCGTCAGTTTCTTTGGTCGGTTTTATGTACCTATCTTCTTAAGTAGCTGAAGCTC
CGGTTTTGAACTATGCGCTCGGGGTTGGCGAGTGTGTTTTGTGAAGTTTTTTAGGCACCTTTTGAAATGT
AATCATTTGGGTCAATATGTAATTTTCAGTGTTAGACTTGTAAATTGTCCGCTAAATTCTGGCCGTTTTT
GGCTTTTTTGTTAGACAACATGGGTAAAAAGCCTGAACTCACCGCGACGTCTGTCGAGAAGTTTCTGATC
GAAAAGTTCGACAGCGTCTCCGACCTGATGCAGCTCTCGGAGGGCGAAGAATCTCGTGCTTTCAGCTTCG
ATGTAGGAGGGCGTGGATATGTCCTGCGGGTAAATAGCTGCGCCGATGGTTTCTACAAAGATCGTTATGT
TTATCGGCACTTTGCATCCGCCGCGCTCCCGATTCCGGAAGTGCTTGACATTGGGGAGTTCAGCGAGAGC
CTGACCTATTGCATCTCCCGCCGTGCACAGGGTGTCACGTTGCAAGACCTGCCTGAAACCGAACTGCCCG
CTGTTCTGCAGCCGGTCGCGGAGGCAATGGATGCCATCGCTGCCGCCGATCTTAGCCAGACGAGCGGGTT
CGGCCCATTCGGACCGCAAGGAATCGGTCAATACACTACATGGCGTGATTTCATATGCGCGATTGCTGAT
CCCCATGTGTATCACTGGCAAACTGTGATGGACGACACCGTCAGTGCGTCCGTCGCGCAGGCTCTCGATG
AGCTGATGCTTTGGGCCGAGGACTGCCCCGAAGTCCGGCACCTCGTGCACGCGGATTTCGGCTCCAACAA
TGTCCTGACGGACAATGGCCGCATAACAGCGGTCATTGACTGGAGCGAGGCGATGTTCGGGGATTCCCAA
TACGAGGTCGCCAACATCTTCTTCTGGAGGCCGTGGTTGGCTTGTATGGAGCAGCAGACGCGCTACTTCG
AGCGGAGGCATCCGGAGCTTGCAGGATCGCCCCGGCTCCGGGCGTATATGCTCCGCATTGGTCTTGACCA
ACTCTATCAGAGCTTGGTTGACGGCAATTTCGATGATGCAGCTTGGGCGCAGGGTCGATGCGACGCAATC
GTCCGATCCGGAGCCGGGACTGTCGGGCGTACACAAATCGCCCGCAGAAGCGCCGCCGTCTGGACCGATG
GCTGTGTAGAAGTACTCGCCGATAGTGGAAACCGACGCCCCAGCACTCGTCCGAGGGCAAAGGAATAAGC
TAGTATGTAAGCCTAGTCTTAGATAATAAAATCGCTATCCATCGAAGATGGATGTGTGTTGGTTTTTTGT
GTGTGTAACGCTAGGCGCGCCTGGTGTACCGAGAACGATCCTCTCAGTGCGAGTCTCGACGATCCATATC
GTTGCTTGGCAGTCAGCCAGTCGGAATCCAGCTTGGGACCCAGGAAGTCCAATCGTCAGATATTGTACTC
AAGCCTGGTCACGGCAGCGTACCGATCTGTTTAAACCTAGATATTGATAGTCTGATCGGTCAACGTATAA
TCGAGTCCTAGCTTTTGCAAACATCTATCAAGAGACAGGATCAGCAGGAGGCTTTCGCATGAGTATTCAA
CATTTCCGTGTCGCCCTTATTCCCTTTTTTGCGGCATTTTGCCTTCCTGTTTTTGCTCACCCAGAAACGC
TGGTGAAAGTAAAAGATGCTGAAGATCAGTTGGGTGCGCGAGTGGGTTACATCGAACTGGATCTCAACAG
CGGTAAGATCCTTGAGAGTTTTCGCCCCGAAGAACGCTTTCCAATGATGAGCACTTTTAAAGTTCTGCTA
TGTGGCGCGGTATTATCCCGTATTGACGCCGGGCAAGAGCAACTCGGTCGCCGCATACACTATTCTCAGA
ATGACTTGGTTGAGTATTCACCAGTCACAGAAAAGCATCTTACGGATGGCATGACAGTAAGAGAATTATG
CAGTGCTGCCATAACCATGAGTGATAACACTGCGGCCAACTTACTTCTGACAACGATTGGAGGACCGAAG
GAGCTAACCGCTTTTTTGCACAACATGGGGGATCATGTAACTCGCCTTGATCGTTGGGAACCGGAGCTGA
ATGAAGCCATACCAAACGACGAGCGTGACACCACGATGCCTGTAGCAATGGCAACAACCTTGCGTAAACT
ATTAACTGGCGAACTACTTACTCTAGCTTCCCGGCAACAGTTGATAGACTGGATGGAGGCGGATAAAGTT
GCAGGACCACTTCTGCGCTCGGCCCTTCCGGCTGGCTGGTTTATTGCTGATAAATCTGGAGCCGGTGAGC
GTGGGTCTCGCGGTATCATTGCAGCACTGGGGCCAGATGGTAAGCCCTCCCGTATCGTAGTTATCTACAC
GACGGGGAGTCAGGCAACTATGGATGAACGAAATAGACAGATCGCTGAGATAGGTGCCTCACTGATTAAG
CATTGGTAACCGATTCTAGGTGCATTGGCGCAGAAAAAAATGCCTGATGCGACGCTGCGCGTCTTATACT
CCCACATATGCCAGATTCAGCAACGGATACGGCTTCCCCAACTTGCCCACTTCCATACGTGTCCTCCTTA
CCAGAAATTTATCCTTAAGATCGTTTAAACTCGACTCTGGCTCTATCGAATCTCCGTCGTTTCGAGCTTA
CGCGAACAGCCGTGGCGCTCATTTGCTCGTCGGGCATCGAATCTCGTCAGCTATCGTCAGCTTACCTTTT
TGGCAGCGATCGCGGCTCCCGACATCTTGGACCATTAGCTCCACAGGTATCTTCTTCCCTCTAGTGGTCA
TAACAGCAGCTTCAGCTACCTCTCAATTCAAAAAACCCCTCAAGACCCGTTTAGAGGCCCCAAGGGGTTA
TGCTATCAATCGTTGCGTTACACACACAAAAAACCAACACACATCCATCTTCGATGGATAGCGATTTTAT
TATCTAACTGCTGATCGAGTGTAGCCAGATCTAGTAATCAATTACGGGGTCATTAGTTCATAGCCCATAT
ATGGAGTTCCGCGTTACATAACTTACGGTAAATGGCCCGCCTGGCTGACCGCCCAACGACCCCCGCCCAT
TGACGTCAATAATGACGTATGTTCCCATAGTAACGCCAATAGGGACTTTCCATTGACGTCAATGGGTGGA
GTATTTACGGTAAACTGCCCACTTGGCAGTACATCAAGTGTATCATATGCCAAGTACGCCCCCTATTGAC
GTCAATGACGGTAAATGGCCCGCCTGGCATTATGCCCAGTACATGACCTTATGGGACTTTCCTACTTGGC
AGTACATCTACGTATTAGTCATCGCTATTACCATGCTGATGCGGTTTTGGCAGTACATCAATGGGCGTGG
ATAGCGGTTTGACTCACGGGGATTTCCAAGTCTCCACCCCATTGACGTCAATGGGAGTTTGTTTTGGCAC
CAAAATCAACGGGACTTTCCAAAATGTCGTAACAACTCCGCCCCATTGACGCAAATGGGCGGTAGGCGTG
TACGGTGGGAGGTCTATATAAGCAGAGCTGGTTTAGTGAACCGTCAGATCAGATCTTTGTCGATCCTACC
ATCCACTCGACACACCCGCCAGCGGCCGC
